Addgene plasmid #22191: pTER_MDC1 (422-2)
Depositing lab: Eric Campeau. Depositing organization: University of Massachusetts, Worcester.
Backbone
  Vector backbone: pcDNA4/TO
  Backbone manufacturer: Invitrogen
  Backbone size w/o insert (bp): 4358
  Vector type: Mammalian Expression, RNAi
  Selectable markers: Zeocin
Growth in bacteria
  Bacterial resistance: Ampicillin and Bleocin (Zeocin), 100 & 50 μg/mL
  Growth temperature: 37°C
  Growth strain: DH5alpha
  Growth instructions: TOP10F', 37oC
  Copy number: High Copy
Gene/Insert
  Gene/Insert name: sh Mediator of DNA damage checkpoint 1 (alt name: shMDC1)
  Species: H. sapiens (human)
  Insert size (bp): 58
  Cloning method: Restriction Enzyme; 5′ cloning site Bgl II (destroyed during cloning); 3′ cloning site Hind III (not destroyed)
  Sequencing primers: 5′ H1; 3′ BGHrev
Terms and licenses: Academic/Nonprofit Terms; Industry Terms: Not Available to Industry
How to cite: pTER_MDC1 (422-2) was a gift from Eric Campeau (Addgene plasmid # 22191 ; http://n2t.net/addgene:22191 ; RRID:Addgene_22191)
