[The description below was written by a language model from this plasmid's Addgene catalogue record and pLannotate feature annotations shown in this document.]
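Description:
pTER_MDC1 (422-2) is a mammalian RNAi plasmid built on the Invitrogen pcDNA4/TO backbone, carrying a 58 bp short-hairpin insert directed against human MDC1 (Mediator of DNA damage checkpoint 1). The hairpin was cloned by restriction enzyme between a BglII site, which was destroyed in the process, and a retained HindIII site. It sits immediately downstream of a human H1 RNA polymerase III promoter. The feature table shows a short tet-operator-containing element (annotated as a PLtetO-1 fragment) abutting the 3′ end of the H1 promoter. This is consistent with a tetracycline-regulated H1 design, in which a Tet repressor supplied by the host cell blocks hairpin transcription until tetracycline or doxycycline is added. The record itself does not describe the regulation explicitly, and no repressor gene is annotated on the plasmid. The hairpin is not annotated as a feature, but the 4,416 nt sequence matches the stated backbone size plus the insert. A bGH polyadenylation signal from the parental vector lies downstream of the cloning region.

In E. coli the plasmid replicates from a high-copy ColE1/pUC-type origin and is selected with ampicillin through β-lactamase. An f1 origin is also present. A Sh ble (BleoR) cassette is driven by tandem SV40 early and EM7 promoters and ends in an SV40 poly(A) signal, so it confers Zeocin resistance in both mammalian cells and bacteria and allows stable transfectants to be selected. The small lac promoter/operator, CAP site, lacI, second ble and extra SV40 promoter annotations are backbone remnants or partial matches rather than functional modules. The construct is suited to knocking down MDC1 in human cells, for example in studies of the DNA damage response, although the record does not state a specific application.
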