Features (pLannotate 1.2.2; 18 found; start..end, strand, type, name):
     13..37      +  misc_feature   MCS (fragment): pBluescript multiple cloning site
     36..237     +  promoter       H1 promoter (fragment): human H1 RNA promoter
    236..255     +  promoter       PLtetO-1 promoter (fragment): modified phage lambda PL promoter with tet operator sites (Lutz and Bujard, 1997)
    433..657     +  polyA_signal   bGH poly(A) signal: bovine growth hormone polyadenylation signal
    661..682     +  promoter       SV40 promoter (fragment): SV40 enhancer and early promoter
    703..1131    +  rep_origin     f1 ori (sequence partly withheld): f1 bacteriophage origin of replication; arrow indicates direction of (+) strand synthesis
   1145..1474    +  promoter       SV40 promoter: SV40 enhancer and early promoter
   1522..1569    +  promoter       EM7 promoter: synthetic bacterial promoter&nbsp
   1588..1962    +  CDS            BleoR: antibiotic-binding protein; Sh ble from Streptoalloteichus hindustanus; confers resistance to bleomycin, phleomycin, and Zeocin™
   1972..2097    +  CDS            ble (fragment): BLE_KLEPN - Experimental evidence at protein level: Swiss-Prot protein existence level 1. Binding protein with a strong affinity to the bleomycin family of antibiotics. Binds to CL990; an antimitotic-antibiotic compound. From Klebsiella pneumoniae.
   2092..2213    +  polyA_signal   SV40 poly(A) signal: SV40 polyadenylation signal
   2286..2302    -  protein_bind   lac operator: The lac repressor binds to the lac operator to inhibit transcription in E. coli. This inhibition can be relieved by adding lactose or isopropyl-β-D-thiogalactopyranoside (IPTG). lac repressor encoded by lacI
   2310..2340    -  promoter       lac promoter: promoter for the E. coli lac operon
   2355..2376    -  protein_bind   CAP binding site: CAP binding activates transcription in the presence of cAMP. E. coli catabolite activator protein
   2389..2481    -  CDS            lacI (fragment): lac repressor; lacI; The lac repressor binds to the lac operator to inhibit transcription in E. coli. This inhibition can be relieved by adding lactose or isopropyl-β-D-thiogalactopyranoside (IPTG).
   2664..3249    -  rep_origin     ori: high-copy-number ColE1/pMB1/pBR322/pUC origin of replication
   3420..4280    -  CDS            AmpR: β-lactamase; bla; confers resistance to ampicillin, carbenicillin, and related antibiotics
   4281..4385    -  promoter       AmpR promoter: bla
>Addgene plasmid #22191 | pTER_MDC1 (422-2) | depositor full sequence | sequence record 10167 | Author sequence
GACGGATCGGGAGATCCCCCGGGCTGCAGGAATTCGAACGCTGACGTCATCAACCCGCTCCAAGGAATCG
CGGGCCCAGTGTCACTAGGCGGGAACACCCAGCGCGCGTGCGCCCTGGCAGGAAGATGGCTGTGAGGGAC
AGGGGAGTGGCGCCCTGCAATATTTGCATGTCGCTATGTGTTCTGGGAAATCACCATAAACGTGAAATGT
CTTTGGATTTGGGAATCTTATAAGTTCCCTATCAGTGATAGAGATCCCCCAACATGCAGAGATTGAAATT
CAAGAGATTTCAATCTCTGCATGTTGTTTTTGGAAAAGCTTGGTACCGAGCTCGGATCCACTAGTCCAGT
GTGGTGGAATTCTGCAGATATCCAGCACAGTGGCGGCCGCTCGAGTCTAGAGGGCCCGTTTAAACCCGCT
GATCAGCCTCGACTGTGCCTTCTAGTTGCCAGCCATCTGTTGTTTGCCCCTCCCCCGTGCCTTCCTTGAC
CCTGGAAGGTGCCACTCCCACTGTCCTTTCCTAATAAAATGAGGAAATTGCATCGCATTGTCTGAGTAGG
TGTCATTCTATTCTGGGGGGTGGGGTGGGGCAGGACAGCAAGGGGGAGGATTGGGAAGACAATAGCAGGC
ATGCTGGGGATGCGGTGGGCTCTATGGCTTCTGAGGCGGAAAGAACCAGCTGGGGCTCTAGGGGGTATCC
CC
[124 nt withheld, positions 703-826]
C
[91 nt withheld, positions 828-918]
A
[49 nt withheld, positions 920-968]
CCTTTGACGTTGGAGTCCACGTTCTTT
[37 nt withheld, positions 996-1032]
ACCCTATCTCGGTCTATTCTTTTGATTTATAAGGGATTTTGCCGATTTCGGCCTATTGGTTAAAAAATGA
GCTGATTTAACAAAAATTTAACGCGAATTAATTCTGTGGAATGTGTGTCAGTTAGGGTGTGGAAAGTCCC
CAGGCTCCCCAGCAGGCAGAAGTATGCAAAGCATGCATCTCAATTAGTCAGCAACCAGGTGTGGAAAGTC
CCCAGGCTCCCCAGCAGGCAGAAGTATGCAAAGCATGCATCTCAATTAGTCAGCAACCATAGTCCCGCCC
CTAACTCCGCCCATCCCGCCCCTAACTCCGCCCAGTTCCGCCCATTCTCCGCCCCATGGCTGACTAATTT
TTTTTATTTATGCAGAGGCCGAGGCCGCCTCTGCCTCTGAGCTATTCCAGAAGTAGTGAGGAGGCTTTTT
TGGAGGCCTAGGCTTTTGCAAAAAGCTCCCGGGAGCTTGTATATCCATTTTCGGATCTGATCAGCACGTG
TTGACAATTAATCATCGGCATAGTATATCGGCATAGTATAATACGACAAGGTGAGGAACTAAACCATGGC
CAAGTTGACCAGTGCCGTTCCGGTGCTCACCGCGCGCGACGTCGCCGGAGCGGTCGAGTTCTGGACCGAC
CGGCTCGGGTTCTCCCGGGACTTCGTGGAGGACGACTTCGCCGGTGTGGTCCGGGACGACGTGACCCTGT
TCATCAGCGCGGTCCAGGACCAGGTGGTGCCGGACAACACCCTGGCCTGGGTGTGGGTGCGCGGCCTGGA
CGAGCTGTACGCCGAGTGGTCGGAGGTCGTGTCCACGAACTTCCGGGACGCCTCCGGGCCGGCCATGACC
GAGATCGGCGAGCAGCCGTGGGGGCGGGAGTTCGCCCTGCGCGACCCGGCCGGCAACTGCGTGCACTTCG
TGGCCGAGGAGCAGGACTGACACGTGCTACGAGATTTCGATTCCACCGCCGCCTTCTATGAAAGGTTGGG
CTTCGGAATCGTTTTCCGGGACGCCGGCTGGATGATCCTCCAGCGCGGGGATCTCATGCTGGAGTTCTTC
GCCCACCCCAACTTGTTTATTGCAGCTTATAATGGTTACAAATAAAGCAATAGCATCACAAATTTCACAA
ATAAAGCATTTTTTTCACTGCATTCTAGTTGTGGTTTGTCCAAACTCATCAATGTATCTTATCATGTCTG
TATACCGTCGACCTCTAGCTAGAGCTTGGCGTAATCATGGTCATAGCTGTTTCCTGTGTGAAATTGTTAT
CCGCTCACAATTCCACACAACATACGAGCCGGAAGCATAAAGTGTAAAGCCTGGGGTGCCTAATGAGTGA
GCTAACTCACATTAATTGCGTTGCGCTCACTGCCCGCTTTCCAGTCGGGAAACCTGTCGTGCCAGCTGCA
TTAATGAATCGGCCAACGCGCGGGGAGAGGCGGTTTGCGTATTGGGCGCTCTTCCGCTTCCTCGCTCACT
GACTCGCTGCGCTCGGTCGTTCGGCTGCGGCGAGCGGTATCAGCTCACTCAAAGGCGGTAATACGGTTAT
CCACAGAATCAGGGGATAACGCAGGAAAGAACATGTGAGCAAAAGGCCAGCAAAAGGCCAGGAACCGTAA
AAAGGCCGCGTTGCTGGCGTTTTTCCATAGGCTCCGCCCCCCTGACGAGCATCACAAAAATCGACGCTCA
AGTCAGAGGTGGCGAAACCCGACAGGACTATAAAGATACCAGGCGTTTCCCCCTGGAAGCTCCCTCGTGC
GCTCTCCTGTTCCGACCCTGCCGCTTACCGGATACCTGTCCGCCTTTCTCCCTTCGGGAAGCGTGGCGCT
TTCTCATAGCTCACGCTGTAGGTATCTCAGTTCGGTGTAGGTCGTTCGCTCCAAGCTGGGCTGTGTGCAC
GAACCCCCCGTTCAGCCCGACCGCTGCGCCTTATCCGGTAACTATCGTCTTGAGTCCAACCCGGTAAGAC
ACGACTTATCGCCACTGGCAGCAGCCACTGGTAACAGGATTAGCAGAGCGAGGTATGTAGGCGGTGCTAC
AGAGTTCTTGAAGTGGTGGCCTAACTACGGCTACACTAGAAGAACAGTATTTGGTATCTGCGCTCTGCTG
AAGCCAGTTACCTTCGGAAAAAGAGTTGGTAGCTCTTGATCCGGCAAACAAACCACCGCTGGTAGCGGTT
TTTTTGTTTGCAAGCAGCAGATTACGCGCAGAAAAAAAGGATCTCAAGAAGATCCTTTGATCTTTTCTAC
GGGGTCTGACGCTCAGTGGAACGAAAACTCACGTTAAGGGATTTTGGTCATGAGATTATCAAAAAGGATC
TTCACCTAGATCCTTTTAAATTAAAAATGAAGTTTTAAATCAATCTAAAGTATATATGAGTAAACTTGGT
CTGACAGTTACCAATGCTTAATCAGTGAGGCACCTATCTCAGCGATCTGTCTATTTCGTTCATCCATAGT
TGCCTGACTCCCCGTCGTGTAGATAACTACGATACGGGAGGGCTTACCATCTGGCCCCAGTGCTGCAATG
ATACCGCGAGACCCACGCTCACCGGCTCCAGATTTATCAGCAATAAACCAGCCAGCCGGAAGGGCCGAGC
GCAGAAGTGGTCCTGCAACTTTATCCGCCTCCATCCAGTCTATTAATTGTTGCCGGGAAGCTAGAGTAAG
TAGTTCGCCAGTTAATAGTTTGCGCAACGTTGTTGCCATTGCTACAGGCATCGTGGTGTCACGCTCGTCG
TTTGGTATGGCTTCATTCAGCTCCGGTTCCCAACGATCAAGGCGAGTTACATGATCCCCCATGTTGTGCA
AAAAAGCGGTTAGCTCCTTCGGTCCTCCGATCGTTGTCAGAAGTAAGTTGGCCGCAGTGTTATCACTCAT
GGTTATGGCAGCACTGCATAATTCTCTTACTGTCATGCCATCCGTAAGATGCTTTTCTGTGACTGGTGAG
TACTCAACCAAGTCATTCTGAGAATAGTGTATGCGGCGACCGAGTTGCTCTTGCCCGGCGTCAATACGGG
ATAATACCGCGCCACATAGCAGAACTTTAAAAGTGCTCATCATTGGAAAACGTTCTTCGGGGCGAAAACT
CTCAAGGATCTTACCGCTGTTGAGATCCAGTTCGATGTAACCCACTCGTGCACCCAACTGATCTTCAGCA
TCTTTTACTTTCACCAGCGTTTCTGGGTGAGCAAAAACAGGAAGGCAAAATGCCGCAAAAAAGGGAATAA
GGGCGACACGGAAATGTTGAATACTCATACTCTTCCTTTTTCAATATTATTGAAGCATTTATCAGGGTTA
TTGTCTCATGAGCGGATACATATTTGAATGTATTTAGAAAAATAAACAAATAGGGGTTCCGCGCACATTT
CCCCGAAAAGTGCCACCTGACGTC
