>Addgene plasmid #22191 | pTER_MDC1 (422-2) | addgene partial sequence | sequence record 28676 | 22191 with H1
TTTGGGATCTTATAAGTTCCCTATCAGTGATAGAGATCCCCCAACATGCAGAGATTGAAATTCAAGAGAT
TTCAATCTCTGCATGTTGTTTTTGGAAAAGCTTGGTACCGAGCTCGGATCCACTAGTCCAGTGTGGTGGA
ATTCTGCAGATATCCAGCACAGTGGCGGCCGCTCGAGTCTAGAGGGCCCGTTTAAACCCGCTGATCAGCC
TCGACTGTGCCTTCTAGTTGCCAGCCATCTGTTGTTTGCCCCTCCCCCGTGCCTTCCTTGACCCTGGAAG
GTGCCACTCCCACTGTCCTTTCCTAATAAAATGAGGAAATTGCATCGCATTGTCTGAGTAGGTGTCATTC
TATTCTGGGGGGTGGGGTGGGGCAGGACAGCAAGGGGGAGGATTGGGAAGACAATAGCAGGCATGCTGGG
GATGCGGTGGGCTCTATGGCTTCTGAGGCGGAAAGAACCAGCTGGGGCTCTAGGGGGTATCCCC
[124 nt withheld, positions 485-608]
C
[56 nt withheld, positions 610-665]
GTGCTTTACGGACTCGCCAGAGACCGGTGTCGCCCCTAGATGGAATAATAATATTTACTTTATGTCGTAG
GAG
